Addgene plasmid #108112: LentiV_Neo_LKB1_CR
Purpose: Lentiviral expression plasmid of human LKB1 cDNA (CRISPR-resistant silent mutation) with neomycin resistance gene
Depositing lab: Christopher Vakoc. Depositing organization: Cold Spring Harbor Laboratory. Publication: LKB1, Salt-Inducible Kinases, and MEF2C Are Linked Dependencies in Acute Myeloid Leukemia. Tarumoto Y, Lu B, Somerville TDD, Huang YH, Milazzo JP, Wu XS, Klingbeil O, El Demerdash O, Shi J, Vakoc CR. Mol Cell. 2018 Feb 28. pii: S1097-2765(18)30109-6. doi: 10.1016/j.molcel.2018.02.011. PubMed 29526696.
Backbone
  Vector backbone: LentiV_Neo
  Backbone size w/o insert (bp): 7210
  Total vector size (bp): 8557
  Vector type: Mammalian Expression, Lentiviral, CRISPR
  Selectable markers: Neomycin (select with G418)
Growth in bacteria
  Bacterial resistance: Ampicillin, 100 μg/mL
  Growth temperature: 37°C
  Growth strain: NEB Stable
  Copy number: High Copy
Gene/Insert
  Gene/Insert name: LKB1
  Species: H. sapiens (human)
  Insert size (bp): 1299
  Mutation: change cytosine 333 to alanine (silent mutation)
  GenBank ID: NM_000455
  Entrez Gene: STK11 (a.k.a. LKB1, PJS, hLKB1)
  Promoter: EFS promoter
  Tag / fusion protein: FLAG (N terminal on insert)
  Cloning method: Ligation Independent Cloning
  Sequencing primers: 5′ AACTGGGAAAGTGATGTCGTGTACTG; 3′ GAGAACCTGCGTGCAATCCATC
Terms and licenses: Academic/Nonprofit Terms; Industry Terms: Not Available to Industry
How to cite: LentiV_Neo_LKB1_CR was a gift from Christopher Vakoc (Addgene plasmid # 108112 ; http://n2t.net/addgene:108112 ; RRID:Addgene_108112)
