[The description below was written by a language model from this plasmid's Addgene catalogue record and pLannotate feature annotations shown in this document.]
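Description:
LentiV_Neo_LKB1_CR is a third-generation-style, self-inactivating HIV-1 lentiviral expression plasmid (8,557 bp) built on the LentiV_Neo backbone for stable expression of human LKB1 (STK11) in mammalian cells. In bacteria it is maintained through a high-copy ColE1/pUC-type origin and selected with ampicillin via the bla gene. The backbone also carries an f1 origin, an SV40 origin and poly(A) signal, and leftover lac, T7 and T3 cloning-vector elements. The viral portion begins with an RSV promoter fused to a truncated 5' LTR, which drives genomic RNA production in packaging cells. It is followed by the Ψ packaging signal with a partial gag sequence, the Rev response element for nuclear export of the unspliced genome, and the cPPT/CTS. It ends in a WPRE, which enhances transcript expression, and a ΔU3 3' LTR that inactivates the LTR promoter after integration.

The payload is driven by the EFS (EF-1α core) promoter. It encodes an N-terminally FLAG-tagged LKB1 cDNA of 1,299 bp, followed on the same strand by the neomycin phosphotransferase gene, which allows G418 selection of transduced cells. No separate promoter is annotated between the two coding sequences, and the record does not state which element links them. A very short fragment annotated as PuroR just before neo is probably a remnant of a parental vector. The LKB1 sequence carries a silent substitution at nucleotide 333 that leaves the protein unchanged but makes the cDNA resistant to CRISPR targeting. The construct therefore suits rescue experiments, in which the exogenous protein is expressed while the endogenous gene is disrupted by Cas9. The associated work examined LKB1 dependency in acute myeloid leukemia.
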