Features (pLannotate 1.2.2; 28 found; start..end, strand, type, name):
      7..233     +  promoter       RSV promoter: Rous sarcoma virus enhancer/promoter
    234..414     +  LTR            5' LTR (truncated): truncated 5' long terminal repeat (LTR) from HIV-1
    461..586     +  misc_feature   HIV-1 Ψ: packaging signal of human immunodeficiency virus type 1
    570..933     +  CDS            HIV-1 gag (fragment): gag protein from human immunodeficiency virus 1; gag
   1079..1312    +  misc_feature   RRE: The Rev response element (RRE) of HIV-1 allows for Rev-dependent mRNA export from the nucleus to the cytoplasm.
   1689..1715    +  CDS            Rev (fragment): human immunodeficiency virus 1 (HIV-1) Rev protein; rev; enhances nuclear export of unspliced and incompletely spliced viral mRNAs
   1725..1842    +  misc_feature   cPPT/CTS: central polypurine tract and central termination sequence of HIV-1
   1911..2122    +  promoter       EF-1α core promoter: core promoter for human elongation factor EF-1α
   2150..2174    +  CDS            3xFLAG (fragment): three tandem FLAG® epitope tags
   2223..3521    +  CDS            STK11: STK11_HUMAN - Also known as LKB1, PJS. Experimental evidence at protein level: Swiss-Prot protein existence level 1. [Isoform 2]: Has a role in spermiogenesis. From Homo sapiens (Human).
   3588..3606    +  CDS            PuroR (fragment): puromycin N-acetyltransferase; pac from Streptomyces; confers resistance to puromycin
   3606..4397    +  CDS            neo: KKA2_KLEPN - Also known as kan, nptII. Experimental evidence at protein level: Swiss-Prot protein existence level 1. Resistance to kanamycin, neomycin, paromomycin, ribostamycin, butirosin and gentamicin B. From Klebsiella pneumoniae.
   4416..5004    +  misc_feature   WPRE: woodchuck hepatitis virus posttranscriptional regulatory element
   5055..5074    +  misc_feature   cPPT/CTS (fragment): central polypurine tract and central termination sequence of HIV-1
   5076..5309    +  LTR            3' LTR (ΔU3): self-inactivating 3' long terminal repeat (LTR) from HIV-1
   5387..5508    +  polyA_signal   SV40 poly(A) signal: SV40 polyadenylation signal
   5548..5683    +  rep_origin     SV40 ori: SV40 origin of replication
   5704..5722    -  promoter       T7 promoter: promoter for bacteriophage T7 RNA polymerase
   5730..5885    +  CDS            lacZα (fragment): LacZα fragment of β-galactosidase; lacZ fragment
   5890..6318    +  rep_origin     f1 ori (sequence partly withheld): f1 bacteriophage origin of replication; arrow indicates direction of (+) strand synthesis
   6371..6475    +  promoter       AmpR promoter: bla
   6476..7336    +  CDS            AmpR: β-lactamase; bla; confers resistance to ampicillin, carbenicillin, and related antibiotics
   7507..8095    +  rep_origin     ori: high-copy-number ColE1/pMB1/pBR322/pUC origin of replication
   8278..8370    +  CDS            lacI (fragment): lac repressor; lacI; The lac repressor binds to the lac operator to inhibit transcription in E. coli. This inhibition can be relieved by adding lactose or isopropyl-β-D-thiogalactopyranoside (IPTG).
   8383..8404    +  protein_bind   CAP binding site: CAP binding activates transcription in the presence of cAMP. E. coli catabolite activator protein
   8419..8449    +  promoter       lac promoter: promoter for the E. coli lac operon
   8457..8473    +  protein_bind   lac operator: The lac repressor binds to the lac operator to inhibit transcription in E. coli. This inhibition can be relieved by adding lactose or isopropyl-β-D-thiogalactopyranoside (IPTG). lac repressor encoded by lacI
   8518..8536    +  promoter       T3 promoter: promoter for bacteriophage T3 RNA polymerase
>Addgene plasmid #108112 | LentiV_Neo_LKB1_CR | addgene full sequence | sequence record 207845 | Addgene NGS Result
GCTTAATGTAGTCTTATGCAATACTCTTGTAGTCTTGCAACATGGTAACGATGAGTTAGCAACATGCCTT
ACAAGGAGAGAAAAAGCACCGTGCATGCCGATTGGTGGAAGTAAGGTGGTACGATCGTGCCTTATTAGGA
AGGCAACAGACGGGTCTGACATGGATTGGACGAACCACTGAATTGCCGCATTGCAGAGATATTGTATTTA
AGTGCCTAGCTCGATACATAAACGGGTCTCTCTGGTTAGACCAGATCTGAGCCTGGGAGCTCTCTGGCTA
ACTAGGGAACCCACTGCTTAAGCCTCAATAAAGCTTGCCTTGAGTGCTTCAAGTAGTGTGTGCCCGTCTG
TTGTGTGACTCTGGTAACTAGAGATCCCTCAGACCCTTTTAGTCAGTGTGGAAAATCTCTAGCAGTGGCG
CCCGAACAGGGACTTGAAAGCGAAAGGGAAACCAGAGGAGCTCTCTCGACGCAGGACTCGGCTTGCTGAA
GCGCGCACGGCAAGAGGCGAGGGGCGGCGACTGGTGAGTACGCCAAAAATTTTGACTAGCGGAGGCTAGA
AGGAGAGAGATGGGTGCGAGAGCGTCAGTATTAAGCGGGGGAGAATTAGATCGCGATGGGAAAAAATTCG
GTTAAGGCCAGGGGGAAAGAAAAAATATAAATTAAAACATATAGTATGGGCAAGCAGGGAGCTAGAACGA
TTCGCAGTTAATCCTGGCCTGTTAGAAACATCAGAAGGCTGTAGACAAATACTGGGACAGCTACAACCAT
CCCTTCAGACAGGATCAGAAGAACTTAGATCATTATATAATACAGTAGCAACCCTCTATTGTGTGCATCA
AAGGATAGAGATAAAAGACACCAAGGAAGCTTTAGACAAGATAGAGGAAGAGCAAAACAAAAGTAAGACC
ACCGCACAGCAAGCGGCCGCTGATCTTCAGACCTGGAGGAGGAGATATGAGGGACAATTGGAGAAGTGAA
TTATATAAATATAAAGTAGTAAAAATTGAACCATTAGGAGTAGCACCCACCAAGGCAAAGAGAAGAGTGG
TGCAGAGAGAAAAAAGAGCAGTGGGAATAGGAGCTTTGTTCCTTGGGTTCTTGGGAGCAGCAGGAAGCAC
TATGGGCGCAGCGTCAATGACGCTGACGGTACAGGCCAGACAATTATTGTCTGGTATAGTGCAGCAGCAG
AACAATTTGCTGAGGGCTATTGAGGCGCAACAGCATCTGTTGCAACTCACAGTCTGGGGCATCAAGCAGC
TCCAGGCAAGAATCCTGGCTGTGGAAAGATACCTAAAGGATCAACAGCTCCTGGGGATTTGGGGTTGCTC
TGGAAAACTCATTTGCACCACTGCTGTGCCTTGGAATGCTAGTTGGAGTAATAAATCTCTGGAACAGATT
TGGAATCACACGACCTGGATGGAGTGGGACAGAGAAATTAACAATTACACAAGCTTAATACACTCCTTAA
TTGAAGAATCGCAAAACCAGCAAGAAAAGAATGAACAAGAATTATTGGAATTAGATAAATGGGCAAGTTT
GTGGAATTGGTTTAACATAACAAATTGGCTGTGGTATATAAAATTATTCATAATGATAGTAGGAGGCTTG
GTAGGTTTAAGAATAGTTTTTGCTGTACTTTCTATAGTGAATAGAGTTAGGCAGGGATATTCACCATTAT
CGTTTCAGACCCACCTCCCAACCCCGAGGGGACCCAGACCACAATTTTAAAAGAAAAGGGGGGATTGGGG
GGTACAGTGCAGGGGAAAGAATAGTAGACATAATAGCAACAGACATACAAACTAAAGAATTACAAAAACA
AATTACAAAAATTCAAAATTTTCGGGTTTATTACAGGGACAGCAGAGATCCACTTTGGCGCCGGCTCGAG
TGGCTCCGGTGCCCGTCAGTGGGCAGAGCGCACATCGCCCACAGTCCCCGAGAAGTTGGGGGGAGGGGTC
GGCAATTGAACCGGTGCCTAGAGAAGGTGGCGCGGGGTAAACTGGGAAAGTGATGTCGTGTACTGGCTCC
GCCTTTTTCCCGAGGGTGGGGGAGAACCGTATATAAGTGCAGTAGTCGCCGTGAACGTTCTTTTTCGCAA
CGGGTTTGCCGCCAGAACACAGGTGTCGTGACGCGGGATCCGCCACCATGGACTACAAAGACGATGACGA
TAAAGCAAGGGATCCACTAGTAACGGCCGCCAGTGTGCTGGAATTCTCCAGCATGGAGGTGGTGGACCCG
CAGCAGCTGGGCATGTTCACGGAGGGCGAGCTGATGTCGGTGGGTATGGACACGTTCATCCACCGCATCG
ACTCCACCGAGGTCATCTACCAGCCGCGCCGCAAGCGGGCCAAGCTCATCGGCAAGTACCTGATGGGGGA
CCTGCTGGGGGAAGGCTCTTACGGCAAGGTGAAGGAGGTGCTGGACTCGGAGACGCTGTGCAGGAGGGCC
GTCAAGATCCTCAAGAAGAAGAAGTTGCGAAGGATCCCCAACGGGGAGGCCAACGTGAAGAAGGAAATTC
AACTACTGAGGAGGTTACGGCACAAAAATGTCATACAGCTGGTGGATGTGTTATACAACGAAGAGAAGCA
GAAAATGTATATGGTGATGGAGTACTGCGTGTGTGGCATGCAGGAAATGCTGGACAGCGTGCCGGAGAAG
CGTTTCCCAGTGTGCCAGGCCCACGGGTACTTCTGTCAGCTGATTGACGGCCTGGAGTACCTGCATAGCC
AGGGCATTGTGCACAAGGACATCAAGCCGGGGAACCTGCTGCTCACCACCGGTGGCACCCTCAAAATCTC
CGACCTGGGCGTGGCCGAGGCACTGCACCCGTTCGCGGCGGACGACACCTGCCGGACCAGCCAGGGCTCC
CCGGCTTTCCAGCCGCCCGAGATTGCCAACGGCCTGGACACCTTCTCCGGCTTCAAGGTGGACATCTGGT
CGGCTGGGGTCACCCTCTACAACATCACCACGGGTCTGTACCCCTTCGAAGGGGACAACATCTACAAGTT
GTTTGAGAACATCGGGAAGGGGAGCTACGCCATCCCGGGCGACTGTGGCCCCCCGCTCTCTGACCTGCTG
AAAGGGATGCTTGAGTACGAACCGGCCAAGAGGTTCTCCATCCGGCAGATCCGGCAGCACAGCTGGTTCC
GGAAGAAACATCCTCCGGCTGAAGCACCAGTGCCCATCCCACCGAGCCCAGACACCAAGGACCGGTGGCG
CAGCATGACTGTGGTGCCGTACTTGGAGGACCTGCACGGCGCGGACGAGGACGAGGACCTCTTCGACATC
GAGGATGACATCATCTACACTCAGGACTTCACGGTGCCCGGACAGGTCCCAGAAGAGGAGGCCAGTCACA
ATGGACAGCGCCGGGGCCTCCCCAAGGCCGTGTGTATGAACGGCACAGAGGCGGCGCAGCTGAGCACCAA
ATCCAGGGCGGAGGGCCGGGCCCCCAACCCTGCCCGCAAGGCCTGCTCCGCCAGCAGCAAGATCCGCCGG
CTGTCGGCCTGCAAGCAGCAGGGCAGCGGCGCCACCAACTTCAGCCTGCTGAAGCAGGCCGGCGACGTGG
AGGAGAACCCCGGCCCCATGACCGAGTACAAGCCCATGATTGAACAAGATGGATTGCACGCAGGTTCTCC
GGCCGCTTGGGTGGAGAGGCTATTCGGCTATGACTGGGCACAACAGACAATCGGCTGCTCTGATGCCGCC
GTGTTCCGGCTGTCAGCGCAGGGGCGCCCGGTTCTTTTTGTCAAGACCGACCTGTCCGGTGCCCTGAATG
AACTGCAGGACGAGGCAGCGCGGCTATCGTGGCTGGCCACGACGGGCGTTCCTTGCGCAGCTGTGCTCGA
CGTTGTCACTGAAGCGGGAAGGGACTGGCTGCTATTGGGCGAAGTGCCGGGGCAGGATCTCCTGTCATCT
CACCTTGCTCCTGCCGAGAAAGTATCCATCATGGCTGATGCAATGCGGCGGCTGCATACGCTTGATCCGG
CTACCTGCCCATTCGACCACCAAGCGAAACATCGCATCGAGCGAGCACGTACTCGGATGGAAGCCGGTCT
TGTCGATCAGGATGATCTGGACGAAGAGCATCAGGGGCTCGCGCCAGCCGAACTGTTCGCCAGGCTCAAG
GCGCGCATGCCCGACGGCGAGGATCTCGTCGTGACCCATGGCGATGCCTGCTTGCCGAATATCATGGTGG
AAAATGGCCGCTTTTCTGGATTCATCGACTGTGGCCGGCTGGGTGTGGCGGACCGCTATCAGGACATAGC
GTTGGCTACCCGTGATATTGCTGAAGAGCTTGGCGGCGAATGGGCTGACCGCTTCCTCGTGCTTTACGGT
ATCGCCGCTCCCGATTCGCAGCGCATCGCCTTCTATCGCCTTCTTGACGAGTTCTTCTGAACGCGTTAAG
TCGACAATCAACCTCTGGATTACAAAATTTGTGAAAGATTGACTGGTATTCTTAACTATGTTGCTCCTTT
TACGCTATGTGGATACGCTGCTTTAATGCCTTTGTATCATGCTATTGCTTCCCGTATGGCTTTCATTTTC
TCCTCCTTGTATAAATCCTGGTTGCTGTCTCTTTATGAGGAGTTGTGGCCCGTTGTCAGGCAACGTGGCG
TGGTGTGCACTGTGTTTGCTGACGCAACCCCCACTGGTTGGGGCATTGCCACCACCTGTCAGCTCCTTTC
CGGGACTTTCGCTTTCCCCCTCCCTATTGCCACGGCGGAACTCATCGCCGCCTGCCTTGCCCGCTGCTGG
ACAGGGGCTCGGCTGTTGGGCACTGACAATTCCGTGGTGTTGTCGGGGAAATCATCGTCCTTTCCTTGGC
TGCTCGCCTGTGTTGCCACCTGGATTCTGCGCGGGACGTCCTTCTGCTACGTCCCTTCGGCCCTCAATCC
AGCGGACCTTCCTTCCCGCGGCCTGCTGCCGGCTCTGCGGCCTCTTCCGCGTCTTCGCCTTCGCCCTCAG
ACGAGTCGGATCTCCCTTTGGGCCGCCTCCCCGCGTCGACTTTAAGACCAATGACTTACAAGGCAGCTGT
AGATCTTAGCCACTTTTTAAAAGAAAAGGGGGGACTGGAAGGGCTAATTCACTCCCAACGAAGACAAGAT
CTGCTTTTTGCTTGTACTGGGTCTCTCTGGTTAGACCAGATCTGAGCCTGGGAGCTCTCTGGCTAACTAG
GGAACCCACTGCTTAAGCCTCAATAAAGCTTGCCTTGAGTGCTTCAAGTAGTGTGTGCCCGTCTGTTGTG
TGACTCTGGTAACTAGAGATCCCTCAGACCCTTTTAGTCAGTGTGGAAAATCTCTAGCAGTACGTATAGT
AGTTCATGTCATCTTATTATTCAGTATTTATAACTTGCAAAGAAATGAATATCAGAGAGTGAGAGGAACT
TGTTTATTGCAGCTTATAATGGTTACAAATAAAGCAATAGCATCACAAATTTCACAAATAAAGCATTTTT
TTCACTGCATTCTAGTTGTGGTTTGTCCAAACTCATCAATGTATCTTATCATGTCTGGCTCTAGCTATCC
CGCCCCTAACTCCGCCCATCCCGCCCCTAACTCCGCCCAGTTCCGCCCATTCTCCGCCCCATGGCTGACT
AATTTTTTTTATTTATGCAGAGGCCGAGGCCGCCTCGGCCTCTGAGCTATTCCAGAAGTAGTGAGGAGGC
TTTTTTGGAGGCCTAGGGACGTACCCAATTCGCCCTATAGTGAGTCGTATTACGCGCGCTCACTGGCCGT
CGTTTTACAACGTCGTGACTGGGAAAACCCTGGCGTTACCCAACTTAATCGCCTTGCAGCACATCCCCCT
TTCGCCAGCTGGCGTAATAGCGAAGAGGCCCGCACCGATCGCCCTTCCCAACAGTTGCGCAGCCTGAATG
GCGAATGGG
[124 nt withheld, positions 5890-6013]
C
[91 nt withheld, positions 6015-6105]
A
[49 nt withheld, positions 6107-6155]
CCTTTGACGTTGGAGTCCACGTTCTTT
[37 nt withheld, positions 6183-6219]
ACCCTATCTCGGTCTATTCTTTTGATTTATAAGGGATTTTGCCGATTTCGGCCTATTGGTTAAAAAATGA
GCTGATTTAACAAAAATTTAACGCGAATTTTAACAAAATATTAACGCTTACAATTTAGGTGGCACTTTTC
GGGGAAATGTGCGCGGAACCCCTATTTGTTTATTTTTCTAAATACATTCAAATATGTATCCGCTCATGAG
ACAATAACCCTGATAAATGCTTCAATAATATTGAAAAAGGAAGAGTATGAGTATTCAACATTTCCGTGTC
GCCCTTATTCCCTTTTTTGCGGCATTTTGCCTTCCTGTTTTTGCTCACCCAGAAACGCTGGTGAAAGTAA
AAGATGCTGAAGATCAGTTGGGTGCACGAGTGGGTTACATCGAACTGGATCTCAACAGCGGTAAGATCCT
TGAGAGTTTTCGCCCCGAAGAACGTTTTCCAATGATGAGCACTTTTAAAGTTCTGCTATGTGGCGCGGTA
TTATCCCGTATTGACGCCGGGCAAGAGCAACTCGGTCGCCGCATACACTATTCTCAGAATGACTTGGTTG
AGTACTCACCAGTCACAGAAAAGCATCTTACGGATGGCATGACAGTAAGAGAATTATGCAGTGCTGCCAT
AACCATGAGTGATAACACTGCGGCCAACTTACTTCTGACAACGATCGGAGGACCGAAGGAGCTAACCGCT
TTTTTGCACAACATGGGGGATCATGTAACTCGCCTTGATCGTTGGGAACCGGAGCTGAATGAAGCCATAC
CAAACGACGAGCGTGACACCACGATGCCTGTAGCAATGGCAACAACGTTGCGCAAACTATTAACTGGCGA
ACTACTTACTCTAGCTTCCCGGCAACAATTAATAGACTGGATGGAGGCGGATAAAGTTGCAGGACCACTT
CTGCGCTCGGCCCTTCCGGCTGGCTGGTTTATTGCTGATAAATCTGGAGCCGGTGAGCGTGGGTCTCGCG
GTATCATTGCAGCACTGGGGCCAGATGGTAAGCCCTCCCGTATCGTAGTTATCTACACGACGGGGAGTCA
GGCAACTATGGATGAACGAAATAGACAGATCGCTGAGATAGGTGCCTCACTGATTAAGCATTGGTAACTG
TCAGACCAAGTTTACTCATATATACTTTAGATTGATTTAAAACTTCATTTTTAATTTAAAAGGATCTAGG
TGAAGATCCTTTTTGATAATCTCATGACCAAAATCCCTTAACGTGAGTTTTCGTTCCACTGAGCGTCAGA
CCCCGTAGAAAAGATCAAAGGATCTTCTTGAGATCCTTTTTTTCTGCGCGTAATCTGCTGCTTGCAAACA
AAAAAACCACCGCTACCAGCGGTGGTTTGTTTGCCGGATCAAGAGCTACCAACTCTTTTTCCGAAGGTAA
CTGGCTTCAGCAGAGCGCAGATACCAAATACTGTTCTTCTAGTGTAGCCGTAGTTAGGCCACCACTTCAA
GAACTCTGTAGCACCGCCTACATACCTCGCTCTGCTAATCCTGTTACCAGTGGCTGCTGCCAGTGGCGAT
AAGTCGTGTCTTACCGGGTTGGACTCAAGACGATAGTTACCGGATAAGGCGCAGCGGTCGGGCTGAACGG
GGGGTTCGTGCACACAGCCCAGCTTGGAGCGAACGACCTACACCGAACTGAGATACCTACAGCGTGAGCT
ATGAGAAAGCGCCACGCTTCCCGAAGGGAGAAAGGCGGACAGGTATCCGGTAAGCGGCAGGGTCGGAACA
GGAGAGCGCACGAGGGAGCTTCCAGGGGGAAACGCCTGGTATCTTTATAGTCCTGTCGGGTTTCGCCACC
TCTGACTTGAGCGTCGATTTTTGTGATGCTCGTCAGGGGGGCGGAGCCTATGGAAAAACGCCAGCAACGC
GGCCTTTTTACGGTTCCTGGCCTTTTGCTGGCCTTTTGCTCACATGTTCTTTCCTGCGTTATCCCCTGAT
TCTGTGGATAACCGTATTACCGCCTTTGAGTGAGCTGATACCGCTCGCCGCAGCCGAACGACCGAGCGCA
GCGAGTCAGTGAGCGAGGAAGCGGAAGAGCGCCCAATACGCAAACCGCCTCTCCCCGCGCGTTGGCCGAT
TCATTAATGCAGCTGGCACGACAGGTTTCCCGACTGGAAAGCGGGCAGTGAGCGCAACGCAATTAATGTG
AGTTAGCTCACTCATTAGGCACCCCAGGCTTTACACTTTATGCTTCCGGCTCGTATGTTGTGTGGAATTG
TGAGCGGATAACAATTTCACACAGGAAACAGCTATGACCATGATTACGCCAAGCGCGCAATTAACCCTCA
CTAAAGGGAACAAAAGCTGGAGCTGCAA
